Addgene plasmid #220965: pLenti6.3-SlugCas9-BlastR
Purpose: Expresses human codon-optimized SlugCas9
Depositing lab: Hyongbum Kim. Depositing organization: Yonsei University Health System. Publication: Massively parallel evaluation and computational prediction of the activities and specificities of 17 small Cas9s. Seo SY, Min S, Lee S, Seo JH, Park J, Kim HK, Song M, Baek D, Cho SR, Kim HH. Nat Methods. 2023 Jul;20(7):999-1009. doi: 10.1038/s41592-023-01875-2. Epub 2023 May 15. PubMed 37188955.
Backbone
  Vector backbone: pLenti6
  Backbone manufacturer: Invitrogen
  Vector type: Mammalian Expression, Lentiviral, CRISPR
  Selectable markers: Blasticidin
Growth in bacteria
  Bacterial resistance: Ampicillin, 100 μg/mL
  Growth temperature: 37°C
  Growth strain: NEB Stable
  Copy number: Unknown
Gene/Insert
  Gene/Insert name: SlugCas9
Terms and licenses: Academic/Nonprofit Terms; Industry Terms: Not Available to Industry
How to cite: pLenti6.3-SlugCas9-BlastR was a gift from Hyongbum Kim (Addgene plasmid # 220965 ; http://n2t.net/addgene:220965 ; RRID:Addgene_220965)
