[The description below was written by a language model from this plasmid's Addgene catalogue record and pLannotate feature annotations shown in this document.]
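Description:
pLenti6.3-SlugCas9-BlastR is a third-generation-style, self-inactivating HIV-1 lentiviral transfer plasmid built on the pLenti6 backbone for delivering a human codon-optimized SlugCas9, a small Cas9 orthologue, into mammalian cells. In bacteria it is maintained through a high-copy ColE1/pUC-type origin and selected with ampicillin via β-lactamase. An f1 origin, an SV40 origin and remnants of lac/pBluescript cloning sequences are also present in the backbone.

The viral genome is transcribed from a chimeric RSV promoter fused to a truncated 5' LTR, which makes genomic RNA production Tat-independent. This is followed by the Ψ packaging signal with a partial gag sequence and the Rev response element for Rev-dependent nuclear export. No cPPT element is annotated. The internal expression cassette uses the CMV immediate-early enhancer and promoter, with a T7 promoter just downstream, to drive a roughly 3.15 kb Cas9 open reading frame. The automated annotation matched this to Staphylococcus aureus Cas9 by homology, but the catalogue entry identifies it as SlugCas9. The blasticidin S deaminase gene lies a short distance downstream with no separate promoter annotated, which suggests it is co-expressed from the same transcript. The linking element, such as a 2A peptide, is not identified in the record, nor are any nuclear localization signals or epitope tags. A WPRE enhances transcript expression, and the ΔU3 3' LTR inactivates the LTR promoter after integration. An SV40 polyadenylation signal lies beyond the LTR.

No guide RNA cassette is annotated, so the sgRNA must be supplied separately. The plasmid suits making blasticidin-selected cell lines that stably express SlugCas9. It was deposited with work comparing the activities and specificities of many small Cas9 nucleases in parallel.
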