Features (pLannotate 1.2.2; 29 found; start..end, strand, type, name):
      3..229     +  promoter       RSV promoter: Rous sarcoma virus enhancer/promoter
    230..410     +  LTR            5' LTR (truncated): truncated 5' long terminal repeat (LTR) from HIV-1
    457..582     +  misc_feature   HIV-1 Ψ: packaging signal of human immunodeficiency virus type 1
    566..904     +  CDS            HIV-1 gag (fragment): gag protein from human immunodeficiency virus 1; gag
   1079..1312    +  misc_feature   RRE: The Rev response element (RRE) of HIV-1 allows for Rev-dependent mRNA export from the nucleus to the cytoplasm.
   1689..1789    +  CDS            Rev (fragment): human immunodeficiency virus 1 (HIV-1) Rev protein; rev; enhances nuclear export of unspliced and incompletely spliced viral mRNAs
   1790..1810    -  misc_feature   MCS (fragment): pBluescript multiple cloning site
   1820..2123    +  enhancer       CMV enhancer: human cytomegalovirus immediate early enhancer
   2124..2327    +  promoter       CMV promoter: human cytomegalovirus (CMV) immediate early promoter
   2399..2417    +  promoter       T7 promoter: promoter for bacteriophage T7 RNA polymerase
   2485..5637    +  CDS            cas9: CAS9_STAAU - Experimental evidence at protein level: Swiss-Prot protein existence level 1. CRISPR (clustered regularly interspaced short palindromic repeat) is an adaptive immune system that provides protection against mobile genetic elements (viruses, transposable elements and conjugative plasmids). CRISPR clusters contain spacers, sequences complementary to antecedent mobile elements, and target invading nucleic acids. CRISPR clusters are transcribed and processed into CRISPR RNA (crRNA). In type II CRISPR systems correct processing of pre-crRNA requires a trans- encoded small RNA (tracrRNA)
   5764..6162    +  CDS            BSD: blasticidin S deaminase; Aspergillus terreus BSD; confers resistance to blasticidin
   6163..6184    +  misc_feature   MCS (fragment): pBluescript multiple cloning site
   6187..6775    +  misc_feature   WPRE: woodchuck hepatitis virus posttranscriptional regulatory element
   6770..6844    +  CDS            nef (fragment): NEF_HV1Z2 - Experimental evidence at protein level: Swiss-Prot protein existence level 1. Extracellular Nef protein targets CD4(+) T-lymphocytes for apoptosis by interacting with CXCR4 surface receptors. From Human immunodeficiency virus type 1 group M subtype D (isolate Z2/CDC-Z34) (HIV-1).
   6846..7079    +  LTR            3' LTR (ΔU3): self-inactivating 3' long terminal repeat (LTR) from HIV-1
   7151..7272    +  polyA_signal   SV40 poly(A) signal: SV40 polyadenylation signal
   7312..7447    +  rep_origin     SV40 ori: SV40 origin of replication
   7468..7486    -  promoter       T7 promoter: promoter for bacteriophage T7 RNA polymerase
   7494..7649    +  CDS            lacZα (fragment): LacZα fragment of β-galactosidase; lacZ fragment
   7654..8082    +  rep_origin     f1 ori (sequence partly withheld): f1 bacteriophage origin of replication; arrow indicates direction of (+) strand synthesis
   8135..8239    +  promoter       AmpR promoter: bla
   8240..9100    +  CDS            AmpR: β-lactamase; bla; confers resistance to ampicillin, carbenicillin, and related antibiotics
   9271..9859    +  rep_origin     ori: high-copy-number ColE1/pMB1/pBR322/pUC origin of replication
  10042..10134   +  CDS            lacI (fragment): lac repressor; lacI; The lac repressor binds to the lac operator to inhibit transcription in E. coli. This inhibition can be relieved by adding lactose or isopropyl-β-D-thiogalactopyranoside (IPTG).
  10147..10168   +  protein_bind   CAP binding site: CAP binding activates transcription in the presence of cAMP. E. coli catabolite activator protein
  10183..10213   +  promoter       lac promoter: promoter for the E. coli lac operon
  10221..10237   +  protein_bind   lac operator: The lac repressor binds to the lac operator to inhibit transcription in E. coli. This inhibition can be relieved by adding lactose or isopropyl-β-D-thiogalactopyranoside (IPTG). lac repressor encoded by lacI
  10282..10300   +  promoter       T3 promoter: promoter for bacteriophage T3 RNA polymerase
>Addgene plasmid #220965 | pLenti6.3-SlugCas9-BlastR | addgene full sequence | sequence record 441015 | Addgene NGS Result
AATGTAGTCTTATGCAATACTCTTGTAGTCTTGCAACATGGTAACGATGAGTTAGCAACATGCCTTACAA
GGAGAGAAAAAGCACCGTGCATGCCGATTGGTGGAAGTAAGGTGGTACGATCGTGCCTTATTAGGAAGGC
AACAGACGGGTCTGACATGGATTGGACGAACCACTGAATTGCCGCATTGCAGAGATATTGTATTTAAGTG
CCTAGCTCGATACATAAACGGGTCTCTCTGGTTAGACCAGATCTGAGCCTGGGAGCTCTCTGGCTAACTA
GGGAACCCACTGCTTAAGCCTCAATAAAGCTTGCCTTGAGTGCTTCAAGTAGTGTGTGCCCGTCTGTTGT
GTGACTCTGGTAACTAGAGATCCCTCAGACCCTTTTAGTCAGTGTGGAAAATCTCTAGCAGTGGCGCCCG
AACAGGGACTTGAAAGCGAAAGGGAAACCAGAGGAGCTCTCTCGACGCAGGACTCGGCTTGCTGAAGCGC
GCACGGCAAGAGGCGAGGGGCGGCGACTGGTGAGTACGCCAAAAATTTTGACTAGCGGAGGCTAGAAGGA
GAGAGATGGGTGCGAGAGCGTCAGTATTAAGCGGGGGAGAATTAGATCGCGATGGGAAAAAATTCGGTTA
AGGCCAGGGGGAAAGAAAAAATATAAATTAAAACATATAGTATGGGCAAGCAGGGAGCTAGAACGATTCG
CAGTTAATCCTGGCCTGTTAGAAACATCAGAAGGCTGTAGACAAATACTGGGACAGCTACAACCATCCCT
TCAGACAGGATCAGAAGAACTTAGATCATTATATAATACAGTAGCAACCCTCTATTGTGTGCATCAAAGG
ATAGAGATAAAAGACACCAAGGAAGCTTTAGACAAGATAGAGGAAGAGCAAAACAAAAGTAAGACCACCG
CACAGCAAGCGGCCGGCCGCTGATCTTCAGACCTGGAGGAGGAGATATGAGGGACAATTGGAGAAGTGAA
TTATATAAATATAAAGTAGTAAAAATTGAACCATTAGGAGTAGCACCCACCAAGGCAAAGAGAAGAGTGG
TGCAGAGAGAAAAAAGAGCAGTGGGAATAGGAGCTTTGTTCCTTGGGTTCTTGGGAGCAGCAGGAAGCAC
TATGGGCGCAGCGTCAATGACGCTGACGGTACAGGCCAGACAATTATTGTCTGGTATAGTGCAGCAGCAG
AACAATTTGCTGAGGGCTATTGAGGCGCAACAGCATCTGTTGCAACTCACAGTCTGGGGCATCAAGCAGC
TCCAGGCAAGAATCCTGGCTGTGGAAAGATACCTAAAGGATCAACAGCTCCTGGGGATTTGGGGTTGCTC
TGGAAAACTCATTTGCACCACTGCTGTGCCTTGGAATGCTAGTTGGAGTAATAAATCTCTGGAACAGATT
TGGAATCACACGACCTGGATGGAGTGGGACAGAGAAATTAACAATTACACAAGCTTAATACACTCCTTAA
TTGAAGAATCGCAAAACCAGCAAGAAAAGAATGAACAAGAATTATTGGAATTAGATAAATGGGCAAGTTT
GTGGAATTGGTTTAACATAACAAATTGGCTGTGGTATATAAAATTATTCATAATGATAGTAGGAGGCTTG
GTAGGTTTAAGAATAGTTTTTGCTGTACTTTCTATAGTGAATAGAGTTAGGCAGGGATATTCACCATTAT
CGTTTCAGACCCACCTCCCAACCCCGAGGGGACCCGACAGGCCCGAAGGAATAGAAGAAGAAGGTGGAGA
GAGAGACAGAGACAGATCCATTCGATTAGTGAACGGATCTCGACGGTATCGATAAGCTTGGGAGTTCCGC
GTTACATAACTTACGGTAAATGGCCCGCCTGGCTGACCGCCCAACGACCCCCGCCCATTGACGTCAATAA
TGACGTATGTTCCCATAGTAACGCCAATAGGGACTTTCCATTGACGTCAATGGGTGGAGTATTTACGGTA
AACTGCCCACTTGGCAGTACATCAAGTGTATCATATGCCAAGTACGCCCCCTATTGACGTCAATGACGGT
AAATGGCCCGCCTGGCATTATGCCCAGTACATGACCTTATGGGACTTTCCTACTTGGCAGTACATCTACG
TATTAGTCATCGCTATTACCATGGTGATGCGGTTTTGGCAGTACATCAATGGGCGTGGATAGCGGTTTGA
CTCACGGGGATTTCCAAGTCTCCACCCCATTGACGTCAATGGGAGTTTGTTTTGGCACCAAAATCAACGG
GACTTTCCAAAATGTCGTAACAACTCCGCCCCATTGACGCAAATGGGCGGTAGGCGTGTACGGTGGGAGG
TCTATATAAGCAGAGCTCGTTTAGTGAACCGTCAGATCGCCTGGAGACGCCATCCACGCTGTTTTGACCT
CCATAGAAGACACCGACTTAATACGACTCACTATAGGGAGAGCCGCCACCATGGCACCGAAGAAGAAGCG
TAAAGTCGGAATCCACGGAGTTCCTGCGGCAAACCAGAAATTCATCCTGGGCCTGGACATCGGAATTACA
AGCGTCGGCTACGGCCTGATCGATTATGAAACCAAGAATATCATCGACGCCGGCGTGCGGCTGTTCCCTG
AGGCCAACGTGGAAAACAACGAGGGCAGAAGAAGCAAGCGGGGCTCCAGACGACTGAAGAGAAGAAGAAT
CCATAGACTGGAAAGAGTGAAAAAACTCCTGGAGGACTACAACCTGCTGGACCAGAGCCAGATCCCACAA
AGCACAAACCCCTACGCCATCAGAGTGAAGGGCCTGAGCGAGGCTCTGTCAAAAGACGAGCTGGTGATCG
CACTGCTCCACATCGCTAAGAGGAGGGGAATCCACAAGATCGACGTGATCGACAGCAACGACGATGTTGG
AAACGAGCTGTCTACCAAGGAGCAGCTGAACAAAAACAGCAAGCTGCTCAAGGACAAGTTCGTGTGCCAG
ATCCAACTGGAAAGAATGAACGAGGGACAGGTCAGAGGAGAGAAAAACAGATTCAAAACCGCCGACATTA
TTAAGGAAATCATCCAGCTGCTGAACGTGCAAAAGAACTTTCACCAGCTCGACGAGAACTTCATCAACAA
GTACATCGAACTAGTGGAGATGCGGCGGGAGTATTTTGAGGGCCCTGGCAAGGGCTCTCCTTACGGCTGG
GAGGGCGATCCTAAGGCCTGGTATGAGACACTGATGGGCCACTGTACCTACTTCCCTGACGAACTGAGAA
GCGTGAAGTATGCCTACTCCGCCGATCTGTTCAACGCCCTGAATGACCTGAACAACCTGGTCATTCAACG
GGACGGCCTGTCTAAACTGGAATACCATGAGAAATACCACATCATCGAAAACGTGTTTAAGCAGAAAAAG
AAGCCAACACTGAAGCAGATCGCCAATGAGATCAACGTGAACCCCGAAGATATTAAGGGCTATAGAATTA
CCAAGTCTGGCAAGCCTCAGTTCACAGAGTTCAAGCTGTACCATGACCTGAAGAGCGTGCTGTTTGACCA
GTCTATCCTGGAGAATGAGGATGTGCTGGATCAGATCGCCGAGATCCTTACAATCTACCAGGACAAGGAT
AGCATCAAATCTAAACTCACAGAGCTGGATATCCTGCTGAACGAAGAGGACAAGGAAAACATCGCCCAGC
TGACCGGCTACACCGGCACTCACAGATTAAGCCTGAAGTGCATCCGCCTCGTTCTGGAAGAACAGTGGTA
CAGCAGCAGAAACCAGATGGAAATCTTTACCCACCTGAACATCAAGCCTAAGAAGATCAACCTGACCGCC
GCCAATAAGATCCCCAAGGCCATGATCGATGAGTTCATCCTTAGCCCTGTGGTGAAGAGAACCTTCGGCC
AGGCCATTAACCTGATCAACAAGATCATCGAAAAGTACGGAGTGCCAGAGGACATCATCATCGAGCTGGC
CAGAGAGAACAACTCTAAAGATAAGCAGAAGTTTATCAACGAGATGCAGAAGAAGAACGAAAACACCAGG
AAGAGAATCAATGAAATCATAGGAAAATACGGCAACCAAAACGCCAAGCGGCTGGTGGAGAAGATCCGGC
TGCACGACGAGCAGGAGGGCAAGTGCCTGTACTCTCTGGAATCCATCCCCCTGGAGGACCTGCTGAACAA
CCCTAACCACTACGAAGTGGACCACATCATCCCTAGGTCTGTGTCCTTCGACAACAGCTACCACAACAAA
GTGCTGGTGAAACAAAGCGAGAACAGCAAAAAGTCTAACCTGACACCTTACCAGTACTTCAACAGCGGCA
AAAGCAAGCTGTCTTATAATCAGTTCAAACAGCACATCCTGAACCTGAGCAAATCCCAGGACAGAATCAG
CAAGAAGAAGAAGGAATACCTGCTGGAGGAACGGGACATCAATAAATTCGAGGTGCAGAAAGAATTCATC
AACAGAAACCTGGTGGACACCAGATACGCTACACGGGAGTTAACAAACTACCTGAAGGCCTACTTCAGCG
CTAACAATATGAACGTGAAAGTGAAGACCATCAACGGCAGTTTTACAGACTACCTGCGGAAGGTGTGGAA
GTTCAAGAAAGAAAGAAACCACGGCTACAAGCACCACGCCGAAGACGCCCTGATCATCGCTAATGCCGAC
TTCCTGTTCAAGGAAAACAAGAAACTGAAGGCCGTGAACAGCGTGCTCGAGAAGCCCGAGATCGAGAGCA
AGCAGCTGGATATCCAGGTTGACAGCGAGGATAACTACAGCGAAATGTTCATTATCCCTAAGCAGGTGCA
GGACATTAAGGATTTTAGAAATTTCAAGTACAGCCACAGAGTGGACAAGAAGCCTAATCGGCAGCTGATC
AATGATACCCTGTACAGCACGCGGAAGAAGGACAACTCCACATACATAGTTCAGACCATCAAAGATATCT
ACGCCAAGGACAATACCACCCTGAAGAAGCAGTTTGATAAGAGCCCTGAAAAGTTCCTGATGTACCAGCA
CGACCCTAGGACATTCGAGAAGCTGGAGGTGATCATGAAACAGTACGCCAACGAAAAAAACCCCCTGGCT
AAGTACCACGAGGAAACAGGCGAGTACCTGACCAAGTACAGCAAGAAGAACAATGGCCCCATCGTGAAGA
GCCTGAAGTATATCGGCAACAAGCTGGGAAGCCACCTGGATGTGACCCACCAGTTCAAGTCAAGCACAAA
AAAGCTGGTCAAGCTGAGTATCAAGCCGTACAGATTCGACGTGTACCTGACCGACAAGGGCTATAAGTTC
ATCACAATTAGCTACCTGGACGTGCTGAAGAAAGACAACTACTACTATATCCCCGAACAGAAGTACGACA
AGCTGAAGCTGGGAAAGGCTATCGATAAAAATGCCAAGTTCATCGCTAGCTTCTACAAGAATGACCTCAT
CAAGCTGGATGGCGAGATCTACAAAATCATTGGCGTGAATAGCGACACCAGAAACATGATCGAGCTGGAT
CTGCCTGATATCAGATACAAGGAATACTGCGAGCTGAACAATATCAAGGGAGAGCCTCGGATCAAGAAGA
CCATCGGCAAAAAAGTGAACTCTATCGAAAAGTTAACCACCGACGTGCTGGGCAACGTTTTCACCAACAC
CCAGTACACCAAGCCACAACTTCTGTTCAAGAGAGGCAATGGATCCCCCAAGAAGAAGAGGAAAGTCTCG
AGCGATTACAAAGACGATGACGATAAGGGCAGCGGCGCAACAAACTTCTCTCTGCTGAAACAAGCCGGAG
ATGTCGAAGAGAATCCTGGACCGATGGCCAAGCCTTTGTCTCAAGAAGAATCCACCCTCATTGAAAGAGC
AACGGCTACAATCAACAGCATCCCCATCTCTGAAGACTACAGCGTCGCCAGCGCAGCTCTCTCTAGCGAC
GGCCGCATCTTCACTGGTGTCAATGTATATCATTTTACTGGGGGACCTTGTGCAGAACTCGTGGTGCTGG
GCACTGCTGCTGCTGCGGCAGCTGGCAACCTGACTTGTATCGTCGCGATCGGAAATGAGAACAGGGGCAT
CTTGAGCCCCTGCGGACGGTGCCGACAGGTGCTTCTCGATCTGCATCCTGGGATCAAAGCCATAGTGAAG
GACAGTGATGGACAGCCGACGGCAGTTGGGATTCGTGAATTGCTGCCCTCTGGTTATGTGTGGGAGGGCT
AAGAATTCGATATCAAGCTTATCGGTAATCAACCTCTGGATTACAAAATTTGTGAAAGATTGACTGGTAT
TCTTAACTATGTTGCTCCTTTTACGCTATGTGGATACGCTGCTTTAATGCCTTTGTATCATGCTATTGCT
TCCCGTATGGCTTTCATTTTCTCCTCCTTGTATAAATCCTGGTTGCTGTCTCTTTATGAGGAGTTGTGGC
CCGTTGTCAGGCAACGTGGCGTGGTGTGCACTGTGTTTGCTGACGCAACCCCCACTGGTTGGGGCATTGC
CACCACCTGTCAGCTCCTTTCCGGGACTTTCGCTTTCCCCCTCCCTATTGCCACGGCGGAACTCATCGCC
GCCTGCCTTGCCCGCTGCTGGACAGGGGCTCGGCTGTTGGGCACTGACAATTCCGTGGTGTTGTCGGGGA
AATCATCGTCCTTTCCTTGGCTGCTCGCCTGTGTTGCCACCTGGATTCTGCGCGGGACGTCCTTCTGCTA
CGTCCCTTCGGCCCTCAATCCAGCGGACCTTCCTTCCCGCGGCCTGCTGCCGGCTCTGCGGCCTCTTCCG
CGTCTTCGCCTTCGCCCTCAGACGAGTCGGATCTCCCTTTGGGCCGCCTCCCCGCATCGCTTTAAGACCA
ATGACTTACAAGGCAGCTGTAGATCTTAGCCACTTTTTAAAAGAAAAGGGGGGACTGGAAGGGCTAATTC
ACTCCCAACGAAGACAAGATCTGCTTTTTGCTTGTACTGGGTCTCTCTGGTTAGACCAGATCTGAGCCTG
GGAGCTCTCTGGCTAACTAGGGAACCCACTGCTTAAGCCTCAATAAAGCTTGCCTTGAGTGCTTCAAGTA
GTGTGTGCCCGTCTGTTGTGTGACTCTGGTAACTAGAGATCCCTCAGACCCTTTTAGTCAGTGTGGAAAA
TCTCTAGCAGTAGTAGTTCATGTCATCTTATTATTCAGTATTTATAACTTGCAAAGAAATGAATATCAGA
GAGTGAGAGGAACTTGTTTATTGCAGCTTATAATGGTTACAAATAAAGCAATAGCATCACAAATTTCACA
AATAAAGCATTTTTTTCACTGCATTCTAGTTGTGGTTTGTCCAAACTCATCAATGTATCTTATCATGTCT
GGCTCTAGCTATCCCGCCCCTAACTCCGCCCATCCCGCCCCTAACTCCGCCCAGTTCCGCCCATTCTCCG
CCCCATGGCTGACTAATTTTTTTTATTTATGCAGAGGCCGAGGCCGCCTCGGCCTCTGAGCTATTCCAGA
AGTAGTGAGGAGGCTTTTTTGGAGGCCTAGGGACGTACCCAATTCGCCCTATAGTGAGTCGTATTACGCG
CGCTCACTGGCCGTCGTTTTACAACGTCGTGACTGGGAAAACCCTGGCGTTACCCAACTTAATCGCCTTG
CAGCACATCCCCCTTTCGCCAGCTGGCGTAATAGCGAAGAGGCCCGCACCGATCGCCCTTCCCAACAGTT
GCGCAGCCTGAATGGCGAATGGG
[124 nt withheld, positions 7654-7777]
C
[91 nt withheld, positions 7779-7869]
A
[49 nt withheld, positions 7871-7919]
CCTTTGACGTTGGAGTCCACGTTCTTT
[37 nt withheld, positions 7947-7983]
ACCCTATCTCGGTCTATTCTTTTGATTTATAAGGGATTTTGCCGATTTCGGCCTATTGGTTAAAAAATGA
GCTGATTTAACAAAAATTTAACGCGAATTTTAACAAAATATTAACGCTTACAATTTAGGTGGCACTTTTC
GGGGAAATGTGCGCGGAACCCCTATTTGTTTATTTTTCTAAATACATTCAAATATGTATCCGCTCATGAG
ACAATAACCCTGATAAATGCTTCAATAATATTGAAAAAGGAAGAGTATGAGTATTCAACATTTCCGTGTC
GCCCTTATTCCCTTTTTTGCGGCATTTTGCCTTCCTGTTTTTGCTCACCCAGAAACGCTGGTGAAAGTAA
AAGATGCTGAAGATCAGTTGGGTGCACGAGTGGGTTACATCGAACTGGATCTCAACAGCGGTAAGATCCT
TGAGAGTTTTCGCCCCGAAGAACGTTTTCCAATGATGAGCACTTTTAAAGTTCTGCTATGTGGCGCGGTA
TTATCCCGTATTGACGCCGGGCAAGAGCAACTCGGTCGCCGCATACACTATTCTCAGAATGACTTGGTTG
AGTACTCACCAGTCACAGAAAAGCATCTTACGGATGGCATGACAGTAAGAGAATTATGCAGTGCTGCCAT
AACCATGAGTGATAACACTGCGGCCAACTTACTTCTGACAACGATCGGAGGACCGAAGGAGCTAACCGCT
TTTTTGCACAACATGGGGGATCATGTAACTCGCCTTGATCGTTGGGAACCGGAGCTGAATGAAGCCATAC
CAAACGACGAGCGTGACACCACGATGCCTGTAGCAATGGCAACAACGTTGCGCAAACTATTAACTGGCGA
ACTACTTACTCTAGCTTCCCGGCAACAATTAATAGACTGGATGGAGGCGGATAAAGTTGCAGGACCACTT
CTGCGCTCGGCCCTTCCGGCTGGCTGGTTTATTGCTGATAAATCTGGAGCCGGTGAGCGTGGGTCTCGCG
GTATCATTGCAGCACTGGGGCCAGATGGTAAGCCCTCCCGTATCGTAGTTATCTACACGACGGGGAGTCA
GGCAACTATGGATGAACGAAATAGACAGATCGCTGAGATAGGTGCCTCACTGATTAAGCATTGGTAACTG
TCAGACCAAGTTTACTCATATATACTTTAGATTGATTTAAAACTTCATTTTTAATTTAAAAGGATCTAGG
TGAAGATCCTTTTTGATAATCTCATGACCAAAATCCCTTAACGTGAGTTTTCGTTCCACTGAGCGTCAGA
CCCCGTAGAAAAGATCAAAGGATCTTCTTGAGATCCTTTTTTTCTGCGCGTAATCTGCTGCTTGCAAACA
AAAAAACCACCGCTACCAGCGGTGGTTTGTTTGCCGGATCAAGAGCTACCAACTCTTTTTCCGAAGGTAA
CTGGCTTCAGCAGAGCGCAGATACCAAATACTGTTCTTCTAGTGTAGCCGTAGTTAGGCCACCACTTCAA
GAACTCTGTAGCACCGCCTACATACCTCGCTCTGCTAATCCTGTTACCAGTGGCTGCTGCCAGTGGCGAT
AAGTCGTGTCTTACCGGGTTGGACTCAAGACGATAGTTACCGGATAAGGCGCAGCGGTCGGGCTGAACGG
GGGGTTCGTGCACACAGCCCAGCTTGGAGCGAACGACCTACACCGAACTGAGATACCTACAGCGTGAGCT
ATGAGAAAGCGCCACGCTTCCCGAAGGGAGAAAGGCGGACAGGTATCCGGTAAGCGGCAGGGTCGGAACA
GGAGAGCGCACGAGGGAGCTTCCAGGGGGAAACGCCTGGTATCTTTATAGTCCTGTCGGGTTTCGCCACC
TCTGACTTGAGCGTCGATTTTTGTGATGCTCGTCAGGGGGGCGGAGCCTATGGAAAAACGCCAGCAACGC
GGCCTTTTTACGGTTCCTGGCCTTTTGCTGGCCTTTTGCTCACATGTTCTTTCCTGCGTTATCCCCTGAT
TCTGTGGATAACCGTATTACCGCCTTTGAGTGAGCTGATACCGCTCGCCGCAGCCGAACGACCGAGCGCA
GCGAGTCAGTGAGCGAGGAAGCGGAAGAGCGCCCAATACGCAAACCGCCTCTCCCCGCGCGTTGGCCGAT
TCATTAATGCAGCTGGCACGACAGGTTTCCCGACTGGAAAGCGGGCAGTGAGCGCAACGCAATTAATGTG
AGTTAGCTCACTCATTAGGCACCCCAGGCTTTACACTTTATGCTTCCGGCTCGTATGTTGTGTGGAATTG
TGAGCGGATAACAATTTCACACAGGAAACAGCTATGACCATGATTACGCCAAGCGCGCAATTAACCCTCA
CTAAAGGGAACAAAAGCTGGAGCTGCAAGCTT
